Addgene plasmid #76471: GAK gRNA (BRDN0001146263)
Purpose: 3rd generation lentiviral gRNA plasmid targeting human GAK
Depositing lab: John Doench & David Root. Depositing organization: Broad Institute. Publication: Optimized sgRNA design to maximize activity and minimize off-target effects of CRISPR-Cas9. Doench JG, Fusi N, Sullender M, Hegde M, Vaimberg EW, Donovan KF, Smith I, Tothova Z, Wilen C, Orchard R, Virgin HW, Listgarten J, Root DE. Nat Biotechnol. 2016 Jan 18. doi: 10.1038/nbt.3437. PubMed 26780180.
Backbone
  Vector backbone: lentiGuide-Puro
  Backbone manufacturer: Zhang Lab (Addgene plasmid # 52963)
  Vector type: Mammalian Expression, Lentiviral, CRISPR
  Selectable markers: Puromycin
Growth in bacteria
  Bacterial resistance: Ampicillin, 100 μg/mL
  Growth temperature: 37°C
  Growth strain: DH5alpha
  Copy number: High Copy
Gene/Insert
  Gene/Insert name: GAK (alt name: GAK)
  gRNA/shRNA sequence: ACTTGTTGCTTAGTAACCAA
  Species: H. sapiens (human)
  Entrez Gene: GAK (a.k.a. DNAJ26, DNAJC26)
  Promoter: hU6
  Cloning method: Unknown
  Sequencing primers: 5′ U6-F; 3′ pS2-R
Terms and licenses: Academic/Nonprofit Terms; Industry Terms: Not Available to Industry
Depositor comments: The gRNA was designed to target a Genbank reference sequence which has since been removed from the database. Note that this plasmid does NOT contain Cas9. It should be used in conjunction with lentiCas9-Blast (Addgene #52962) or otherwise with cell lines already expressing Cas9. Browse the full kinome gRNA library at http://www.addgene.org/pooled-library/broadgpp-human-kinome/ or visit http://www.broadinstitute.org/rnai/public/ for detailed protocols and information.
How to cite: GAK gRNA (BRDN0001146263) was a gift from John Doench & David Root (Addgene plasmid # 76471 ; http://n2t.net/addgene:76471 ; RRID:Addgene_76471)
