[The description below was written by a language model from this plasmid's Addgene catalogue record and pLannotate feature annotations shown in this document.]
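Description:
GAK gRNA (BRDN0001146263) is a third-generation lentiviral guide RNA plasmid built on the lentiGuide-Puro backbone and designed to target human GAK (also known as DNAJ26 or DNAJC26). It belongs to a human kinome gRNA collection. In bacteria it is maintained as a high-copy plasmid through a ColE1/pUC-type origin and selected with ampicillin via the β-lactamase gene. An f1 origin, an SV40 origin and remnants of lac and phage promoter elements are carried over from the backbone.

The viral genome is transcribed from an RSV promoter fused to a truncated HIV-1 5' LTR, which makes packaging Tat-independent. It includes the Ψ packaging signal with a partial gag sequence, the RRE for Rev-dependent export, a cPPT/CTS element, and a self-inactivating ΔU3 3' LTR followed by an SV40 polyadenylation signal. Between the LTRs are two expression units. A human U6 RNA polymerase III promoter drives the GAK-specific spacer joined to the Streptococcus pyogenes Cas9 guide scaffold. An EF-1α core promoter with its intron A drives puromycin N-acetyltransferase for selection of transduced mammalian cells, with a WPRE downstream to enhance transcript expression.

The plasmid does not encode Cas9, so it is meant to be paired with a separate Cas9 lentiviral vector or used in cells that already express Cas9, typically for knockout of GAK. The depositors note that the guide was designed against a GenBank reference sequence that has since been withdrawn from the database. The cloning method is not recorded.
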