Features (pLannotate 1.2.2; 29 found; start..end, strand, type, name):
     14..80      +  CDS            small t antigen (fragment): SV40 (simian virus 40) small t antigen
    106..317     +  promoter       EF-1α core promoter: core promoter for human elongation factor EF-1α
    318..1256    +  intron         EF-1α intron A: intron upstream of the start codon of human EF-1α
   1278..1877    +  CDS            PuroR (fragment): puromycin N-acetyltransferase; pac from Streptomyces; confers resistance to puromycin
   1893..2481    +  misc_feature   WPRE: woodchuck hepatitis virus posttranscriptional regulatory element
   2532..2551    +  misc_feature   cPPT/CTS (fragment): central polypurine tract and central termination sequence of HIV-1
   2553..2786    +  LTR            3' LTR (ΔU3): self-inactivating 3' long terminal repeat (LTR) from HIV-1
   2864..2985    +  polyA_signal   SV40 poly(A) signal: SV40 polyadenylation signal
   3025..3160    +  rep_origin     SV40 ori: SV40 origin of replication
   3181..3199    -  promoter       T7 promoter: promoter for bacteriophage T7 RNA polymerase
   3207..3362    +  CDS            lacZα (fragment): LacZα fragment of β-galactosidase; lacZ fragment
   3367..3795    +  rep_origin     f1 ori (sequence partly withheld): f1 bacteriophage origin of replication; arrow indicates direction of (+) strand synthesis
   3848..3952    +  promoter       AmpR promoter: bla
   3953..4813    +  CDS            AmpR: β-lactamase; bla; confers resistance to ampicillin, carbenicillin, and related antibiotics
   4984..5572    +  rep_origin     ori: high-copy-number ColE1/pMB1/pBR322/pUC origin of replication
   5755..5847    +  CDS            lacI (fragment): lac repressor; lacI; The lac repressor binds to the lac operator to inhibit transcription in E. coli. This inhibition can be relieved by adding lactose or isopropyl-β-D-thiogalactopyranoside (IPTG).
   5860..5881    +  protein_bind   CAP binding site: CAP binding activates transcription in the presence of cAMP. E. coli catabolite activator protein
   5896..5926    +  promoter       lac promoter: promoter for the E. coli lac operon
   5934..5950    +  protein_bind   lac operator: The lac repressor binds to the lac operator to inhibit transcription in E. coli. This inhibition can be relieved by adding lactose or isopropyl-β-D-thiogalactopyranoside (IPTG). lac repressor encoded by lacI
   5995..6013    +  promoter       T3 promoter: promoter for bacteriophage T3 RNA polymerase
   6041..6267    +  promoter       RSV promoter: Rous sarcoma virus enhancer/promoter
   6268..6448    +  LTR            5' LTR (truncated): truncated 5' long terminal repeat (LTR) from HIV-1
   6495..6620    +  misc_feature   HIV-1 Ψ: packaging signal of human immunodeficiency virus type 1
   6604..6967    +  CDS            HIV-1 gag (fragment): gag protein from human immunodeficiency virus 1; gag
   7113..7346    +  misc_feature   RRE: The Rev response element (RRE) of HIV-1 allows for Rev-dependent mRNA export from the nucleus to the cytoplasm.
   7723..7749    +  CDS            Rev (fragment): human immunodeficiency virus 1 (HIV-1) Rev protein; rev; enhances nuclear export of unspliced and incompletely spliced viral mRNAs
   7753..7993    +  promoter       U6 promoter: RNA polymerase III promoter for human U6 snRNA
   8023..8098    +  misc_RNA       gRNA scaffold: guide RNA scaffold for the Streptococcus pyogenes CRISPR/Cas9 system
   8154..8271    +  misc_feature   cPPT/CTS: central polypurine tract and central termination sequence of HIV-1
>Addgene plasmid #76471 | GAK gRNA (BRDN0001146263) | addgene full sequence | sequence record 185902 | Addgene Assembled Sequence
CCCGGGTGCAAAGATGGATAAAGTTTTAAACAGAGAGGAATCTTTGCAGCTAATGGACCTTCTAGGTCTT
GAAAGGAGTGGGAATTGGCTCCGGTGCCCGTCAGTGGGCAGAGCGCACATCGCCCACAGTCCCCGAGAAG
TTGGGGGGAGGGGTCGGCAATTGATCCGGTGCCTAGAGAAGGTGGCGCGGGGTAAACTGGGAAAGTGATG
TCGTGTACTGGCTCCGCCTTTTTCCCGAGGGTGGGGGAGAACCGTATATAAGTGCAGTAGTCGCCGTGAA
CGTTCTTTTTCGCAACGGGTTTGCCGCCAGAACACAGGTAAGTGCCGTGTGTGGTTCCCGCGGGCCTGGC
CTCTTTACGGGTTATGGCCCTTGCGTGCCTTGAATTACTTCCACCTGGCTGCAGTACGTGATTCTTGATC
CCGAGCTTCGGGTTGGAAGTGGGTGGGAGAGTTCGAGGCCTTGCGCTTAAGGAGCCCCTTCGCCTCGTGC
TTGAGTTGAGGCCTGGCCTGGGCGCTGGGGCCGCCGCGTGCGAATCTGGTGGCACCTTCGCGCCTGTCTC
GCTGCTTTCGATAAGTCTCTAGCCATTTAAAATTTTTGATGACCTGCTGCGACGCTTTTTTTCTGGCAAG
ATAGTCTTGTAAATGCGGGCCAAGATCTGCACACTGGTATTTCGGTTTTTGGGGCCGCGGGCGGCGACGG
GGCCCGTGCGTCCCAGCGCACATGTTCGGCGAGGCGGGGCCTGCGAGCGCGGCCACCGAGAATCGGACGG
GGGTAGTCTCAAGCTGGCCGGCCTGCTCTGGTGCCTGGCCTCGCGCCGCCGTGTATCGCCCCGCCCTGGG
CGGCAAGGCTGGCCCGGTCGGCACCAGTTGCGTGAGCGGAAAGATGGCCGCTTCCCGGCCCTGCTGCAGG
GAGCTCAAAATGGAGGACGCGGCGCTCGGGAGAGCGGGCGGGTGAGTCACCCACACAAAGGAAAAGGGCC
TTTCCGTCCTCAGCCGTCGCTTCATGTGACTCCACGGAGTACCGGGCGCCGTCCAGGCACCTCGATTAGT
TCTCGAGCTTTTGGAGTACGTCGTCTTTAGGTTGGGGGGAGGGGTTTTATGCGATGGAGTTTCCCCACAC
TGAGTGGGTGGAGACTGAAGTTAGGCCAGCTTGGCACTTGATGTAATTCTCCTTGGAATTTGCCCTTTTT
GAGTTTGGATCTTGGTTCATTCTCAAGCCTCAGACAGTGGTTCAAAGTTTTTTTCTTCCATTTCAGGTGT
CGTGACGTACGGCCACCATGACCGAGTACAAGCCCACGGTGCGCCTCGCCACCCGCGACGACGTCCCCAG
GGCCGTACGCACCCTCGCCGCCGCGTTCGCCGACTACCCCGCCACGCGCCACACCGTCGATCCGGACCGC
CACATCGAGCGGGTCACCGAGCTGCAAGAACTCTTCCTCACGCGCGTCGGGCTCGACATCGGCAAGGTGT
GGGTCGCGGACGACGGCGCCGCCGTGGCGGTCTGGACCACGCCGGAGAGCGTCGAAGCGGGGGCGGTGTT
CGCCGAGATCGGCCCGCGCATGGCCGAGTTGAGCGGTTCCCGGCTGGCCGCGCAGCAACAGATGGAAGGC
CTCCTGGCGCCGCACCGGCCCAAGGAGCCCGCGTGGTTCCTGGCCACCGTCGGAGTCTCGCCCGACCACC
AGGGCAAGGGTCTGGGCAGCGCCGTCGTGCTCCCCGGAGTGGAGGCGGCCGAGCGCGCCGGGGTGCCCGC
CTTCCTGGAGACCTCCGCGCCCCGCAACCTCCCCTTCTACGAGCGGCTCGGCTTCACCGTCACCGCCGAC
GTCGAGGTGCCCGAAGGACCGCGCACCTGGTGCATGACCCGCAAGCCCGGTGCCTGAACGCGTTAAGTCG
ACAATCAACCTCTGGATTACAAAATTTGTGAAAGATTGACTGGTATTCTTAACTATGTTGCTCCTTTTAC
GCTATGTGGATACGCTGCTTTAATGCCTTTGTATCATGCTATTGCTTCCCGTATGGCTTTCATTTTCTCC
TCCTTGTATAAATCCTGGTTGCTGTCTCTTTATGAGGAGTTGTGGCCCGTTGTCAGGCAACGTGGCGTGG
TGTGCACTGTGTTTGCTGACGCAACCCCCACTGGTTGGGGCATTGCCACCACCTGTCAGCTCCTTTCCGG
GACTTTCGCTTTCCCCCTCCCTATTGCCACGGCGGAACTCATCGCCGCCTGCCTTGCCCGCTGCTGGACA
GGGGCTCGGCTGTTGGGCACTGACAATTCCGTGGTGTTGTCGGGGAAATCATCGTCCTTTCCTTGGCTGC
TCGCCTGTGTTGCCACCTGGATTCTGCGCGGGACGTCCTTCTGCTACGTCCCTTCGGCCCTCAATCCAGC
GGACCTTCCTTCCCGCGGCCTGCTGCCGGCTCTGCGGCCTCTTCCGCGTCTTCGCCTTCGCCCTCAGACG
AGTCGGATCTCCCTTTGGGCCGCCTCCCCGCGTCGACTTTAAGACCAATGACTTACAAGGCAGCTGTAGA
TCTTAGCCACTTTTTAAAAGAAAAGGGGGGACTGGAAGGGCTAATTCACTCCCAACGAAGACAAGATCTG
CTTTTTGCTTGTACTGGGTCTCTCTGGTTAGACCAGATCTGAGCCTGGGAGCTCTCTGGCTAACTAGGGA
ACCCACTGCTTAAGCCTCAATAAAGCTTGCCTTGAGTGCTTCAAGTAGTGTGTGCCCGTCTGTTGTGTGA
CTCTGGTAACTAGAGATCCCTCAGACCCTTTTAGTCAGTGTGGAAAATCTCTAGCAGTACGTATAGTAGT
TCATGTCATCTTATTATTCAGTATTTATAACTTGCAAAGAAATGAATATCAGAGAGTGAGAGGAACTTGT
TTATTGCAGCTTATAATGGTTACAAATAAAGCAATAGCATCACAAATTTCACAAATAAAGCATTTTTTTC
ACTGCATTCTAGTTGTGGTTTGTCCAAACTCATCAATGTATCTTATCATGTCTGGCTCTAGCTATCCCGC
CCCTAACTCCGCCCATCCCGCCCCTAACTCCGCCCAGTTCCGCCCATTCTCCGCCCCATGGCTGACTAAT
TTTTTTTATTTATGCAGAGGCCGAGGCCGCCTCGGCCTCTGAGCTATTCCAGAAGTAGTGAGGAGGCTTT
TTTGGAGGCCTAGGGACGTACCCAATTCGCCCTATAGTGAGTCGTATTACGCGCGCTCACTGGCCGTCGT
TTTACAACGTCGTGACTGGGAAAACCCTGGCGTTACCCAACTTAATCGCCTTGCAGCACATCCCCCTTTC
GCCAGCTGGCGTAATAGCGAAGAGGCCCGCACCGATCGCCCTTCCCAACAGTTGCGCAGCCTGAATGGCG
AATGGG
[124 nt withheld, positions 3367-3490]
C
[91 nt withheld, positions 3492-3582]
A
[49 nt withheld, positions 3584-3632]
CCTTTGACGTTGGAGTCCACGTTCTTT
[37 nt withheld, positions 3660-3696]
ACCCTATCTCGGTCTATTCTTTTGATTTATAAGGGATTTTGCCGATTTCGGCCTATTGGTTAAAAAATGA
GCTGATTTAACAAAAATTTAACGCGAATTTTAACAAAATATTAACGCTTACAATTTAGGTGGCACTTTTC
GGGGAAATGTGCGCGGAACCCCTATTTGTTTATTTTTCTAAATACATTCAAATATGTATCCGCTCATGAG
ACAATAACCCTGATAAATGCTTCAATAATATTGAAAAAGGAAGAGTATGAGTATTCAACATTTCCGTGTC
GCCCTTATTCCCTTTTTTGCGGCATTTTGCCTTCCTGTTTTTGCTCACCCAGAAACGCTGGTGAAAGTAA
AAGATGCTGAAGATCAGTTGGGTGCACGAGTGGGTTACATCGAACTGGATCTCAACAGCGGTAAGATCCT
TGAGAGTTTTCGCCCCGAAGAACGTTTTCCAATGATGAGCACTTTTAAAGTTCTGCTATGTGGCGCGGTA
TTATCCCGTATTGACGCCGGGCAAGAGCAACTCGGTCGCCGCATACACTATTCTCAGAATGACTTGGTTG
AGTACTCACCAGTCACAGAAAAGCATCTTACGGATGGCATGACAGTAAGAGAATTATGCAGTGCTGCCAT
AACCATGAGTGATAACACTGCGGCCAACTTACTTCTGACAACGATCGGAGGACCGAAGGAGCTAACCGCT
TTTTTGCACAACATGGGGGATCATGTAACTCGCCTTGATCGTTGGGAACCGGAGCTGAATGAAGCCATAC
CAAACGACGAGCGTGACACCACGATGCCTGTAGCAATGGCAACAACGTTGCGCAAACTATTAACTGGCGA
ACTACTTACTCTAGCTTCCCGGCAACAATTAATAGACTGGATGGAGGCGGATAAAGTTGCAGGACCACTT
CTGCGCTCGGCCCTTCCGGCTGGCTGGTTTATTGCTGATAAATCTGGAGCCGGTGAGCGTGGGTCTCGCG
GTATCATTGCAGCACTGGGGCCAGATGGTAAGCCCTCCCGTATCGTAGTTATCTACACGACGGGGAGTCA
GGCAACTATGGATGAACGAAATAGACAGATCGCTGAGATAGGTGCCTCACTGATTAAGCATTGGTAACTG
TCAGACCAAGTTTACTCATATATACTTTAGATTGATTTAAAACTTCATTTTTAATTTAAAAGGATCTAGG
TGAAGATCCTTTTTGATAATCTCATGACCAAAATCCCTTAACGTGAGTTTTCGTTCCACTGAGCGTCAGA
CCCCGTAGAAAAGATCAAAGGATCTTCTTGAGATCCTTTTTTTCTGCGCGTAATCTGCTGCTTGCAAACA
AAAAAACCACCGCTACCAGCGGTGGTTTGTTTGCCGGATCAAGAGCTACCAACTCTTTTTCCGAAGGTAA
CTGGCTTCAGCAGAGCGCAGATACCAAATACTGTTCTTCTAGTGTAGCCGTAGTTAGGCCACCACTTCAA
GAACTCTGTAGCACCGCCTACATACCTCGCTCTGCTAATCCTGTTACCAGTGGCTGCTGCCAGTGGCGAT
AAGTCGTGTCTTACCGGGTTGGACTCAAGACGATAGTTACCGGATAAGGCGCAGCGGTCGGGCTGAACGG
GGGGTTCGTGCACACAGCCCAGCTTGGAGCGAACGACCTACACCGAACTGAGATACCTACAGCGTGAGCT
ATGAGAAAGCGCCACGCTTCCCGAAGGGAGAAAGGCGGACAGGTATCCGGTAAGCGGCAGGGTCGGAACA
GGAGAGCGCACGAGGGAGCTTCCAGGGGGAAACGCCTGGTATCTTTATAGTCCTGTCGGGTTTCGCCACC
TCTGACTTGAGCGTCGATTTTTGTGATGCTCGTCAGGGGGGCGGAGCCTATGGAAAAACGCCAGCAACGC
GGCCTTTTTACGGTTCCTGGCCTTTTGCTGGCCTTTTGCTCACATGTTCTTTCCTGCGTTATCCCCTGAT
TCTGTGGATAACCGTATTACCGCCTTTGAGTGAGCTGATACCGCTCGCCGCAGCCGAACGACCGAGCGCA
GCGAGTCAGTGAGCGAGGAAGCGGAAGAGCGCCCAATACGCAAACCGCCTCTCCCCGCGCGTTGGCCGAT
TCATTAATGCAGCTGGCACGACAGGTTTCCCGACTGGAAAGCGGGCAGTGAGCGCAACGCAATTAATGTG
AGTTAGCTCACTCATTAGGCACCCCAGGCTTTACACTTTATGCTTCCGGCTCGTATGTTGTGTGGAATTG
TGAGCGGATAACAATTTCACACAGGAAACAGCTATGACCATGATTACGCCAAGCGCGCAATTAACCCTCA
CTAAAGGGAACAAAAGCTGGAGCTGCAAGCTTAATGTAGTCTTATGCAATACTCTTGTAGTCTTGCAACA
TGGTAACGATGAGTTAGCAACATGCCTTACAAGGAGAGAAAAAGCACCGTGCATGCCGATTGGTGGAAGT
AAGGTGGTACGATCGTGCCTTATTAGGAAGGCAACAGACGGGTCTGACATGGATTGGACGAACCACTGAA
TTGCCGCATTGCAGAGATATTGTATTTAAGTGCCTAGCTCGATACATAAACGGGTCTCTCTGGTTAGACC
AGATCTGAGCCTGGGAGCTCTCTGGCTAACTAGGGAACCCACTGCTTAAGCCTCAATAAAGCTTGCCTTG
AGTGCTTCAAGTAGTGTGTGCCCGTCTGTTGTGTGACTCTGGTAACTAGAGATCCCTCAGACCCTTTTAG
TCAGTGTGGAAAATCTCTAGCAGTGGCGCCCGAACAGGGACTTGAAAGCGAAAGGGAAACCAGAGGAGCT
CTCTCGACGCAGGACTCGGCTTGCTGAAGCGCGCACGGCAAGAGGCGAGGGGCGGCGACTGGTGAGTACG
CCAAAAATTTTGACTAGCGGAGGCTAGAAGGAGAGAGATGGGTGCGAGAGCGTCAGTATTAAGCGGGGGA
GAATTAGATCGCGATGGGAAAAAATTCGGTTAAGGCCAGGGGGAAAGAAAAAATATAAATTAAAACATAT
AGTATGGGCAAGCAGGGAGCTAGAACGATTCGCAGTTAATCCTGGCCTGTTAGAAACATCAGAAGGCTGT
AGACAAATACTGGGACAGCTACAACCATCCCTTCAGACAGGATCAGAAGAACTTAGATCATTATATAATA
CAGTAGCAACCCTCTATTGTGTGCATCAAAGGATAGAGATAAAAGACACCAAGGAAGCTTTAGACAAGAT
AGAGGAAGAGCAAAACAAAAGTAAGACCACCGCACAGCAAGCGGCCGCTGATCTTCAGACCTGGAGGAGG
AGATATGAGGGACAATTGGAGAAGTGAATTATATAAATATAAAGTAGTAAAAATTGAACCATTAGGAGTA
GCACCCACCAAGGCAAAGAGAAGAGTGGTGCAGAGAGAAAAAAGAGCAGTGGGAATAGGAGCTTTGTTCC
TTGGGTTCTTGGGAGCAGCAGGAAGCACTATGGGCGCAGCGTCAATGACGCTGACGGTACAGGCCAGACA
ATTATTGTCTGGTATAGTGCAGCAGCAGAACAATTTGCTGAGGGCTATTGAGGCGCAACAGCATCTGTTG
CAACTCACAGTCTGGGGCATCAAGCAGCTCCAGGCAAGAATCCTGGCTGTGGAAAGATACCTAAAGGATC
AACAGCTCCTGGGGATTTGGGGTTGCTCTGGAAAACTCATTTGCACCACTGCTGTGCCTTGGAATGCTAG
TTGGAGTAATAAATCTCTGGAACAGATTTGGAATCACACGACCTGGATGGAGTGGGACAGAGAAATTAAC
AATTACACAAGCTTAATACACTCCTTAATTGAAGAATCGCAAAACCAGCAAGAAAAGAATGAACAAGAAT
TATTGGAATTAGATAAATGGGCAAGTTTGTGGAATTGGTTTAACATAACAAATTGGCTGTGGTATATAAA
ATTATTCATAATGATAGTAGGAGGCTTGGTAGGTTTAAGAATAGTTTTTGCTGTACTTTCTATAGTGAAT
AGAGTTAGGCAGGGATATTCACCATTATCGTTTCAGACCCACCTCCCAACCCCGAGGGGACCCAGAGAGG
GCCTATTTCCCATGATTCCTTCATATTTGCATATACGATACAAGGCTGTTAGAGAGATAATTAGAATTAA
TTTGACTGTAAACACAAAGATATTAGTACAAAATACGTGACGTAGAAAGTAATAATTTCTTGGGTAGTTT
GCAGTTTTAAAATTATGTTTTAAAATGGACTATCATATGCTTACCGTAACTTGAAAGTATTTCGATTTCT
TGGCTTTATATATCTTGTGGAAAGGACGAAACACCGACTTGTTGCTTAGTAACCAAGTTTTAGAGCTAGA
AATAGCAAGTTAAAATAAGGCTAGTCCGTTATCAACTTGAAAAAGTGGCACCGAGTCGGTGCTTTTTTAA
GCTTGGCGTAACTAGATCTTGAGACAAATGGCAGTATTCATCCACAATTTTAAAAGAAAAGGGGGGATTG
GGGGGTACAGTGCAGGGGAAAGAATAGTAGACATAATAGCAACAGACATACAAACTAAAGAATTACAAAA
ACAAATTACAAAAATTCAAAATTTTCGGGTTTATTACAGGGACAGCAGAGATCCACTTTGGCGCCGGCTC
GAGGGGG
