>Addgene plasmid #76471 | GAK gRNA (BRDN0001146263) | depositor partial sequence | sequence record 143931 | Target Sequence
ACTTGTTGCTTAGTAACCAA
