>Addgene plasmid #76471 | GAK gRNA (BRDN0001146263) | addgene partial sequence | sequence record 185901 | hU6-F
AGAAAGTAATAATTTCTTGGGTAGTTTGCAGTTTTAAAATTATGTTTTAAAATGGACTATCATATGCTTA
CCGTAACTTGAAAGTATTTCGATTTCTTGGCTTTATATATCTTGTGGAAAGGACGAAACACCGACTTGTT
GCTTAGTAACCAAGTTTTAGAGCTAGAAATAGCAAGTTAAAATAAGGCTAGTCCGTTATCAACTTGAAAA
AGTGGCACCGAGTCGGTGCTTTTTTAAGCTTGGCGTAACTAGATCTTGAGACAAATGGCAGTATTCATCC
ACAATTTTAAAAGAAAAGGGGGGATTGGGGGGTACAGTGCAGGGGAAAGAATAGTAGACATAATAGCAAC
AGACATACAAACTAAAGAATTACAAAAACAAATTACAAAAATTCAAAATTTTCGGGTTTATTACAGGGAC
AGCAGAGATCCACTTTGGCGCCGGCTCGAGGGGGCCCGGGTGCAAAGATGGATAAAGTTTTAAACAGAGA
GGAATCTTTGCAGCTAATGGACCTTCTAGGTCTTGAAAGGAGTGGGAATTGGCTCCGGTGCCCGTCAGTG
GGCAGAGCGC
